Addgene plasmid #103684: LSB-hsa-miR-627-3p
Purpose: Used to sense miRNA activity using fluorescence based tools. hsa-miR-627-3p target in 3' UTR of of mKate. miRNA activity can be measured by the repression of mKate2 relative to EBFP2 fluorescent proteins . Plasmid is inherently unstable; please see Depositor Comments
Depositing lab: Ron Weiss. Depositing organization: Massachusetts Institute of Technology. Publication: A mixed antagonistic/synergistic miRNA repression model enables accurate predictions of multi-input miRNA sensor activity. Gam JJ, Babb J, Weiss R. Nat Commun. 2018 Jun 22;9(1):2430. doi: 10.1038/s41467-018-04575-0. PubMed 29934631.
Backbone
  Vector backbone: Low Sensor Backbone (LSB)
  Vector type: Mammalian Expression, Synthetic Biology
Growth in bacteria
  Bacterial resistance: Ampicillin and Kanamycin, 100 & 50 μg/mL
  Growth temperature: 30°C
  Growth strain: NEB Stable
  Copy number: High Copy
Gene/Insert
  Gene/Insert name: hsa-miR-627-3p target
  Species: H. sapiens (human)
  Entrez Gene: MIR627 (a.k.a. MIRN627, hsa-mir-627, mir-627)
  Promoter: EF-1a
  Cloning method: Gibson Cloning
Terms and licenses: Academic/Nonprofit Terms; Industry Terms: Not Available to Industry
Depositor comments: Please note that this plasmid is inherently unstable due to a repeating poly A element. We recommend performing a diagnostic digest on multiple colonies upon receipt. The depositors would like to note the presence of several discrepancies between the depositor sequence and physical plasmid sequence. In particular, the sequences upstream and downstream of the puromycin coding region have 10 bp insertions which do not affect the ability to perform puromycin selection. The sequences for those regions within the physical plasmids are as follows: Upstream of Puro: GAATTCGACCGCCTGTCTCAAGGTGCCACC; Downstream of Puro: GCTTTGAGACTACGCGTGAATTCACTCCTC. Please contact if you are interested in this plasmid prior to placing an order.
How to cite: LSB-hsa-miR-627-3p was a gift from Ron Weiss (Addgene plasmid # 103684 ; http://n2t.net/addgene:103684 ; RRID:Addgene_103684)
