[The description below was written by a language model from this plasmid's Addgene catalogue record and pLannotate feature annotations shown in this document.]
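Description:
LSB-hsa-miR-627-3p is an 11 kb mammalian expression plasmid from a synthetic-biology series of fluorescent microRNA sensors, built on the Low Sensor Backbone (LSB). It replicates in E. coli from a high-copy ColE1/pUC-type origin and carries both a β-lactamase (ampicillin) gene and an aph(3')-Ia kanamycin resistance gene, matching the dual ampicillin/kanamycin selection listed in the catalogue. A puromycin N-acetyltransferase coding sequence followed by a rabbit β-globin polyadenylation signal provides for selection in mammalian cells, although no promoter directly upstream of it is annotated. Remnants of a lac promoter/operator region are also present as backbone carry-over.

The payload consists of two parallel transcription units, each driven by the human EF-1α core promoter with its intron A and terminated by a β-globin poly(A) signal. Gateway attB4, attB1 and attB2 scars flank the promoter and coding modules. The first unit expresses the red fluorescent protein mKate2, and according to the record its 3' UTR contains a target site for human miR-627-3p. This site is not annotated in the feature table but would fall in the region between the mKate2 coding sequence and its poly(A) signal. The second unit expresses the blue protein EBFP2 without a miRNA target and serves as an internal reference for plasmid dose and expression. When miR-627-3p is active in transfected cells, it represses mKate2, so the drop in red relative to blue fluorescence gives a ratiometric readout of miRNA activity.

The depositor notes that the repeated poly(A) elements make the plasmid inherently unstable. The physical plasmid also has small insertions flanking the puromycin gene relative to the deposited sequence, which are reported not to affect puromycin selection.
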