Features (pLannotate 1.2.2; 28 found; start..end, strand, type, name):
     87..675     -  rep_origin     ori: high-copy-number ColE1/pMB1/pBR322/pUC origin of replication
    846..1706    -  CDS            AmpR: β-lactamase; bla; confers resistance to ampicillin, carbenicillin, and related antibiotics
   1707..1778    -  promoter       AmpR promoter: bla
   1857..2456    +  CDS            PuroR: puromycin N-acetyltransferase; pac from Streptomyces alboniger; confers resistance to puromycin
   2461..2541    +  CDS            HBB (fragment): HBB_PONPY - Experimental evidence at transcript level: Swiss-Prot protein existence level 2. Involved in oxygen transport from the lung to the various peripheral tissues. From Pongo pygmaeus (Bornean orangutan).
   2612..2667    +  polyA_signal   β-globin poly(A) signal: rabbit β-globin polyadenylation signal (Gil and Proudfoot, 1987)
   3646..3666    +  protein_bind   attB4: mutant version of attB; core recombination site for the Gateway® BP reaction BP Clonase™
   3734..3945    +  promoter       EF-1α core promoter: core promoter for human elongation factor EF-1α
   3946..4884    +  intron         EF-1α intron A: intron upstream of the start codon of human EF-1α
   4911..4931    +  protein_bind   attB1: mutant version of attB; core recombination site for the Gateway® BP reaction BP Clonase™
   4951..5646    +  CDS            mKate2: mKate2 is a basic (constitutively fluorescent) red fluorescent protein published in 2009, derived from Entacmaea quadricolor. It is reported to be a rapidly-maturing monomer with moderate acid sensitivity.
   5666..5690    -  protein_bind   attB2: mutant version of attB; recombination site for the Gateway® BP reaction BP Clonase™
   5826..5900    +  CDS            HBB (fragment): HBB_PONPY - Experimental evidence at transcript level: Swiss-Prot protein existence level 2. Involved in oxygen transport from the lung to the various peripheral tissues. From Pongo pygmaeus (Bornean orangutan).
   5971..6026    +  polyA_signal   β-globin poly(A) signal: rabbit β-globin polyadenylation signal (Gil and Proudfoot, 1987)
   6410..6435    +  misc_feature   SA: splice acceptor site
   7107..7127    +  protein_bind   attB4: mutant version of attB; core recombination site for the Gateway® BP reaction BP Clonase™
   7195..7406    +  promoter       EF-1α core promoter: core promoter for human elongation factor EF-1α
   7407..8345    +  intron         EF-1α intron A: intron upstream of the start codon of human EF-1α
   8372..8392    +  protein_bind   attB1: mutant version of attB; core recombination site for the Gateway® BP reaction BP Clonase™
   8403..9119    +  CDS            EBFP2: EBFP2 is a basic (constitutively fluorescent) blue fluorescent protein published in 2007, derived from Aequorea victoria. It is reported to be a rapidly-maturing monomer with moderate acid sensitivity.
   9127..9151    -  protein_bind   attB2: mutant version of attB; recombination site for the Gateway® BP reaction BP Clonase™
   9155..9235    +  CDS            HBB (fragment): HBB_PONPY - Experimental evidence at transcript level: Swiss-Prot protein existence level 2. Involved in oxygen transport from the lung to the various peripheral tissues. From Pongo pygmaeus (Bornean orangutan).
   9306..9361    +  polyA_signal   β-globin poly(A) signal: rabbit β-globin polyadenylation signal (Gil and Proudfoot, 1987)
   9744..9766    -  protein_bind   lac operator (fragment): The lac repressor binds to the lac operator to inhibit transcription in E. coli. This inhibition can be relieved by adding lactose or isopropyl-β-D-thiogalactopyranoside (IPTG). lac repressor encoded by lacI
   9770..9800    -  promoter       lac promoter: promoter for the E. coli lac operon
   9815..9836    -  protein_bind   CAP binding site: CAP binding activates transcription in the presence of cAMP. E. coli catabolite activator protein
   9849..9888    -  CDS            lacI (fragment): lac repressor; lacI; The lac repressor binds to the lac operator to inhibit transcription in E. coli. This inhibition can be relieved by adding lactose or isopropyl-β-D-thiogalactopyranoside (IPTG).
  10061..10870   +  CDS            KanR: aminoglycoside phosphotransferase; aph(3')-Ia; confers resistance to kanamycin in bacteria or G418 (Geneticin®) in eukaryotes
>Addgene plasmid #103684 | LSB-hsa-miR-627-3p | depositor full sequence | sequence record 196416 | Full Sequence
AATTGAGGGGATAACGCAGGAAAGAACATGTGAGCAAAAGGCCAGCAAAAGGCCAGGAACCGTAAAAAGG
CCGCGTTGCTGGCGTTTTTCCATAGGCTCCGCCCCCCTGACGAGCATCACAAAAATCGACGCTCAAGTCA
GAGGTGGCGAAACCCGACAGGACTATAAAGATACCAGGCGTTTCCCCCTGGAAGCTCCCTCGTGCGCTCT
CCTGTTCCGACCCTGCCGCTTACCGGATACCTGTCCGCCTTTCTCCCTTCGGGAAGCGTGGCGCTTTCTC
ATAGCTCACGCTGTAGGTATCTCAGTTCGGTGTAGGTCGTTCGCTCCAAGCTGGGCTGTGTGCACGAACC
CCCCGTTCAGCCCGACCGCTGCGCCTTATCCGGTAACTATCGTCTTGAGTCCAACCCGGTAAGACACGAC
TTATCGCCACTGGCAGCAGCCACTGGTAACAGGATTAGCAGAGCGAGGTATGTAGGCGGTGCTACAGAGT
TCTTGAAGTGGTGGCCTAACTACGGCTACACTAGAAGAACAGTATTTGGTATCTGCGCTCTGCTGAAGCC
AGTTACCTTCGGAAAAAGAGTTGGTAGCTCTTGATCCGGCAAACAAACCACCGCTGGTAGCGGTGGTTTT
TTTGTTTGCAAGCAGCAGATTACGCGCAGAAAAAAAGGATCTCAAGAAGATCCTTTGATCTTTTCTACGG
GGTCTGACGCTCAGTGGAACGAAAACTCACGTTAAGGGATTTTGGTCATGAGATTATCAAAAAGGATCTT
CACCTAGATCCTTTTAAATTAAAAATGAAGTTTTAAATCAATCTAAAGTATATATGAGTAAACTTGGTCT
GACAGTTACCAATGCTTAATCAGTGAGGCACCTATCTCAGCGATCTGTCTATTTCGTTCATCCATAGTTG
CCTGACTCCCCGTCGTGTAGATAACTACGATACGGGAGGGCTTACCATCTGGCCCCAGTGCTGCAATGAT
ACCGCGAGAACCACGCTCACCGGCTCCAGATTTATCAGCAATAAACCAGCCAGCCGGAAGGGCCGAGCGC
AGAAGTGGTCCTGCAACTTTATCCGCCTCCATCCAGTCTATTAATTGTTGCCGGGAAGCTAGAGTAAGTA
GTTCGCCAGTTAATAGTTTGCGCAACGTTGTTGCCATTGCTACAGGCATCGTGGTGTCACGCTCGTCGTT
TGGTATGGCTTCATTCAGCTCCGGTTCCCAACGATCAAGGCGAGTTACATGATCCCCCATGTTGTGCAAA
AAAGCGGTTAGCTCCTTCGGTCCTCCGATCGTTGTCAGAAGTAAGTTGGCCGCAGTGTTATCACTCATGG
TTATGGCAGCACTGCATAATTCTCTTACTGTCATGCCATCCGTAAGATGCTTTTCTGTGACTGGTGAGTA
CTCAACCAAGTCATTCTGAGAATAGTGTATGCGGCGACCGAGTTGCTCTTGCCCGGCGTCAATACGGGAT
AATACCGCGCCACATAGCAGAACTTTAAAAGTGCTCATCATTGGAAAACGTTCTTCGGGGCGAAAACTCT
CAAGGATCTTACCGCTGTTGAGATCCAGTTCGATGTAACCCACTCGTGCACCCAACTGATCTTCAGCATC
TTTTACTTTCACCAGCGTTTCTGGGTGAGCAAAAACAGGAAGGCAAAATGCCGCAAAAAAGGGAATAAGG
GCGACACGGAAATGTTGAATACTCATACTCTTCCTTTTTCAATATTATTGAAGCATTTATCAGGGTTATT
GTCTCATGAGCGGATACATATTTGAATGTAGCTCCGAATTTCTCGAGGGCTTGTCGACGACGGCGGTCTC
CGTCGTCAGGATCATGAATTCGACCCGCCTGCCACCATGACCGAGTACAAGCCCACGGTGCGCCTCGCCA
CCCGCGACGACGTCCCCCGGGCCGTACGCACCCTCGCCGCCGCGTTCGCCGACTACCCCGCCACGCGCCA
CACCGTCGACCCGGACCGCCACATCGAGCGGGTCACCGAGCTGCAAGAACTCTTCCTCACGCGCGTCGGG
CTCGACATCGGCAAGGTGTGGGTCGCGGACGACGGCGCCGCGGTGGCGGTCTGGACCACGCCGGAGAGCG
TCGAAGCGGGGGCGGTGTTCGCCGAGATCGGCCCGCGCATGGCCGAGTTGAGCGGTTCCCGGCTGGCCGC
GCAGCAACAGATGGAAGGCCTCCTGGCGCCGCACCGGCCCAAGGAGCCCGCGTGGTTCCTGGCCACCGTC
GGCGTCTCGCCCGACCACCAGGGCAAGGGTCTGGGCAGCGCCGTCGTGCTCCCCGGAGTGGAGGCGGCCG
AGCGCGCCGGGGTGCCCGCCTTCCTGGAGACATCCGCGCCCCGCAACCTCCCCTTCTACGAGCGGCTCGG
CTTCACCGTCACCGCCGACGTCGAGGTGCCCGAAGGACCGCGCACCTGGTGCATGACCCGCAAGCCCGGT
GCCTGATACGCGTGAATTCACTCCTCAGGTGCAGGCTGCCTATCAGAAGGTGGTGGCTGGTGTGGCCAAT
GCCCTGGCTCACAAATACCACTGAGATCTTTTTCCCTCTGCCAAAAATTATGGGGACATCATGAAGCCCC
TTGAGCATCTGACTTCTGGCTAATAAAGGAAATTTATTTTCATTGCAATAGTGTGTTGGAATTTTTTGTG
TCTCTCACTCGGAAGGACATATGGGAGGGCAAATCATTTAAAACATCAGAATGAGTATTTGGTTTAGAGT
TTGGCAACATATGCCCATATGCTGGCTGCCATGAACAAAGGTTGGCTATAAAGAGGTCATCAGTATATGA
AACAGCCCCCTGCTGTCCATTCCTTATTCCATAGAAAAGCCTTGACTTGAGGTTAGATTTTTTTTATATT
TTGTTTTGTGTTATTTTTTTCTTTAACATCCCTAAAATTTTCCTTACATGTTTTACTAGCCAGATTTTTC
CTCCTCTCCTGACTACTCCCAGTCATAGCTGTCCCTCTTCTCTTATGGAGATCCCTCGACCTGCAGCCCA
AGCTTGAATTCTCTAGAATTACCCTGTTATCCCTATGCTTGGTTTACCGAGCTCTTATTGGTTTTCAAAC
TTCATTGACTGTGCCCAACGCGCCTGGGAGCTCACGGGGACAGCCCCCCCCCAAAGCCCCCAGGGATGTA
ATTACGTCCCTCCCCCGCTAGGGGGCAGCAGCGAGCCGCCCGGGGCTCCGCTCCGGTCCGGCGCTCCCCC
CGCATCCCCGAGCCGGCAGCGTGCGGGGACAGCCCGGGCACGGGGAAGGTGGCACGGGATCGCTTTCCTC
TGAACGCTTCTCGCTGCTCTTTGAGCCTGCAGACACCTGGGGGGATACGGGGAAAAAGCTAGGCTGAAAG
ACCGGTTCTTAGAATGACACGCGCCTGGGAGCTCACGGGGACAGCCCCCCCCCAAAGCCCCCAGGGATGT
AATTACGTCCCTCCCCCGCTAGGGGGCAGCAGCGAGCCGCCCGGGGCTCCGCTCCGGTCCGGCGCTCCCC
CCGCATCCCCGAGCCGGCAGCGTGCGGGGACAGCCCGGGCACGGGGAAGGTGGCACGGGATCGCTTTCCT
CTGAACGCTTCTCGCTGCTCTTTGAGCCTGCAGACACCTGGGGGGATACGGGGAAAAAGCTAACTTCTGA
GACGACAACTTTGTATAGAAAAGTTGGCTCCGAATTCGCCCTTGACAGCAGAGATCCAGTTTGGTTAATT
AATTGGCTCCGGTGCCCGTCAGTGGGCAGAGCGCACATCGCCCACAGTCCCCGAGAAGTTGTGGGGAGGG
GTCGGCAATTGAACCGGTGCCTAGAGAAGGTGGCGCGGGGTAAACTGGGAAAGTGATGTCGTGTACTGGC
TCCGCCTTTTTCCCGAGGGTGGGGGAGAACCGTATATAAGTGCAGTAGTCGCCGTGAACGTTCTTTTTCG
CAACGGGTTTGCCGCCAGAACACAGGTAAGTGCCGTGTGTGGTTCCCGCGGGCCTGGCCTCTTTACGGGT
TATGGCCCTTGCGTGCCTTGAATTACTTCCACCTGGCTGCAGTACGTGATTCTTGATCCCGAGCTTCGGG
TTGGAAGTGGGTGGGAGAGTTCGAGGCCTTGCGCTTAAGGAGCCCCTTCGCCTCGTGCTTGAGTTGAGGC
CTGGCCTGGGCGCTGGGGCCGCCGCGTGCGAATCTGGTGGCACCTTCGCGCCTGTCTCGCTGCTTTCGAT
AAGTCTCTAGCCATTTAAAATTTTTGATGACCTGCTGCGACGCTTTTTTTCTGGCAAGATAGTCTTGTAA
ATGCGGGCCAAGATCTGCACACTGGTATTTCGGTTTTTGGGGCCGCGGGCGGCGACGGGGCCCGTGCGTC
CCAGCGCACATGTTCGGCGAGGCGGGGCCTGCGAGCGCGGCCACCGAGAATCGGACGGGGGTAGTCTCAA
GCTGGCCGGCCTGCTCTGGTGCCTGGCCTCGCGCCGCCGTGTATCGCCCCGCCCTGGGCGGCAAGGCTGG
CCCGGTCGGCACCAGTTGCGTGAGCGGAAAGATGGCCGCTTCCCGGCCCTGCTGCAGGGAGCTCAAAATG
GAGGACGCGGCGCTCGGGAGAGCGGGCGGGTGAGTCACCCACACAAAGGAAAAGGGCCTTTCCGTCCTCA
GCCGTCGCTTCATGTGACTCCACGGAGTACCGGGCGCCGTCCAGGCACCTCGATTAGTTCTCGAGCTTTT
GGAGTACGTCGTCTTTAGGTTGGGGGGAGGGGTTTTATGCGATGGAGTTTCCCCACACTGAGTGGGTGGA
GACTGAAGTTAGGCCAGCTTGGCACTTGATGTAATTCTCCTTGGAATTTGCCCTTTTTGAGTTTGGATCT
TGGTTCATTCTCAAGCCTCAGACAGTGGTTCAAAGTTTTTTTCTTCCATTTCAGGTGTCGTGAGAAGGGC
GAATTCGACCCAAGTTTGTACAAAAAAGCAGGCTGGATCCAGGTGCCACCATGGTGAGCGAGCTGATTAA
GGAGAACATGCACATGAAGCTGTACATGGAGGGCACCGTGAACAACCACCACTTCAAGTGCACATCCGAG
GGCGAAGGCAAGCCCTACGAGGGCACCCAGACCATGAGAATCAAGGCGGTCGAGGGCGGCCCTCTCCCCT
TCGCCTTCGACATCCTGGCTACCAGCTTCATGTACGGCAGCAAAACCTTCATCAACCACACCCAGGGCAT
CCCCGACTTCTTTAAGCAGTCCTTCCCCGAGGGCTTCACATGGGAGAGAGTCACCACATACGAAGATGGG
GGCGTGCTGACCGCTACCCAGGACACCAGCCTCCAGGACGGCTGCCTCATCTACAACGTCAAGATCAGAG
GGGTGAACTTCCCATCCAACGGCCCTGTGATGCAGAAGAAAACACTCGGCTGGGAGGCCTCCACCGAGAC
ACTGTACCCCGCTGACGGCGGCCTGGAAGGCAGAGCCGACATGGCCCTGAAGCTCGTGGGCGGGGGCCAC
CTGATCTGCAACCTTAAGACCACATACAGATCCAAGAAACCCGCTAAGAACCTCAAGATGCCCGGCGTCT
ACTATGTGGACAGGAGACTGGAAAGAATCAAGGAGGCCGACAAAGAGACATACGTCGAGCAGCACGAGGT
GGCTGTGGCCAGATACTGCGACCTCCCTAGCAAACTGGGGCACAAACTTAATTGAGAATTCTACCACCCA
GCTTTCTTGTACAAAGTGGTACGTCTCAAGACCAGAGGTCTCTGCTTTCAACTGGAGTGAGTCTCAAAGA
AAAGAAGTGAGTCTCAAAGAAAAGAAGTGAGTCTCAAAGAAAAGAAGTGAGTCTCAAAGAAAAGACAACC
AGAAGAGACCTGTGCTTCACTCCTCAGGTGCAGGCTGCCTATCAGAAGGTGGTGGCTGGTGTGGCCAATG
CCCTGGCTCACAAATACCACTGAGATCTTTTTCCCTCTGCCAAAAATTATGGGGACATCATGAAGCCCCT
TGAGCATCTGACTTCTGGCTAATAAAGGAAATTTATTTTCATTGCAATAGTGTGTTGGAATTTTTTGTGT
CTCTCACTCGGAAGGACATATGGGAGGGCAAATCATTTAAAACATCAGAATGAGTATTTGGTTTAGAGTT
TGGCAACATATGCCCATATGCTGGCTGCCATGAACAAAGGTTGGCTATAAAGAGGTCATCAGTATATGAA
ACAGCCCCCTGCTGTCCATTCCTTATTCCATAGAAAAGCCTTGACTTGAGGTTAGATTTTTTTTATATTT
TGTTTTGTGTTATTTTTTTCTTTAACATCCCTAAAATTTTCCTTACATGTTTTACTAGCCAGATTTTTCC
TCCTCTCCTGACTACTCCCAGTCATAGCTGTCCCTCTTCTCTTATGGAGATCCCGAGCGGTGCGTTTTTA
TGCTTGTAGTATTGTATAATGTTTTTAAGATCCAAGCTTCTGACCTCTTCTCTTCCTCCCACAGGGCCTC
GAGACAATTGCATCGATGGTACCAGTGAAAGTCTGCAATGAATTCGAGTTGGCGCGCCTGTCATTCTAAA
TCTCTCTTTCAGCCTAAAGCTTTTTCCCCGTATCCCCCCAGGTGTCTGCAGGCTCAAAGAGCAGCGAGAA
GCGTTCAGAGGAAAGCGATCCCGTGCCACCTTCCCCGTGCCCGGGCTGTCCCCGCACGCTGCCGGCTCGG
GGATGCGGGGGGAGCGCCGGACCGGAGCGGAGCCCCGGGCGGCTCGCTGCTGCCCCCTAGCGGGGGAGGG
ACGTAATTACATCCCTGGGGGCTTTGGGAGGGGGCTGTCCCCGTGAGCTCCCAGGCGCGCCTGTCATTCT
AAATCTCTCTTTCAGCCTAAAGCTTTTTCCCCGTATCCCCCCAGGTGTCTGCAGGCTCAAAGAGCAGCGA
GAAGCGTTCAGAGGAAAGCGATCCCGTGCCACCTTCCCCGTGCCCGGGCTGTCCCCGCACGCTGCCGGCT
CGGGGATGCGGGGGGAGCGCCGGACCGGAGCGGAGCCCCGGGCGGCTCGCTGCTGCCCCCTAGCGGGGGA
GGGACGTAATTACATCCCTGGGGGCTTTGGGGGGGGGCTGTCCCCGTGAGCTCCCAGGCGCGCCAACTCG
GTACCGTATCGATGTCGACGTTAACGCTAGTGATATCAACTTTGTATAGAAAAGTTGGCTCCGAATTCGC
CCTTGACAGCAGAGATCCAGTTTGGTTAATTAATTGGCTCCGGTGCCCGTCAGTGGGCAGAGCGCACATC
GCCCACAGTCCCCGAGAAGTTGTGGGGAGGGGTCGGCAATTGAACCGGTGCCTAGAGAAGGTGGCGCGGG
GTAAACTGGGAAAGTGATGTCGTGTACTGGCTCCGCCTTTTTCCCGAGGGTGGGGGAGAACCGTATATAA
GTGCAGTAGTCGCCGTGAACGTTCTTTTTCGCAACGGGTTTGCCGCCAGAACACAGGTAAGTGCCGTGTG
TGGTTCCCGCGGGCCTGGCCTCTTTACGGGTTATGGCCCTTGCGTGCCTTGAATTACTTCCACCTGGCTG
CAGTACGTGATTCTTGATCCCGAGCTTCGGGTTGGAAGTGGGTGGGAGAGTTCGAGGCCTTGCGCTTAAG
GAGCCCCTTCGCCTCGTGCTTGAGTTGAGGCCTGGCCTGGGCGCTGGGGCCGCCGCGTGCGAATCTGGTG
GCACCTTCGCGCCTGTCTCGCTGCTTTCGATAAGTCTCTAGCCATTTAAAATTTTTGATGACCTGCTGCG
ACGCTTTTTTTCTGGCAAGATAGTCTTGTAAATGCGGGCCAAGATCTGCACACTGGTATTTCGGTTTTTG
GGGCCGCGGGCGGCGACGGGGCCCGTGCGTCCCAGCGCACATGTTCGGCGAGGCGGGGCCTGCGAGCGCG
GCCACCGAGAATCGGACGGGGGTAGTCTCAAGCTGGCCGGCCTGCTCTGGTGCCTGGCCTCGCGCCGCCG
TGTATCGCCCCGCCCTGGGCGGCAAGGCTGGCCCGGTCGGCACCAGTTGCGTGAGCGGAAAGATGGCCGC
TTCCCGGCCCTGCTGCAGGGAGCTCAAAATGGAGGACGCGGCGCTCGGGAGAGCGGGCGGGTGAGTCACC
CACACAAAGGAAAAGGGCCTTTCCGTCCTCAGCCGTCGCTTCATGTGACTCCACGGAGTACCGGGCGCCG
TCCAGGCACCTCGATTAGTTCTCGAGCTTTTGGAGTACGTCGTCTTTAGGTTGGGGGGAGGGGTTTTATG
CGATGGAGTTTCCCCACACTGAGTGGGTGGAGACTGAAGTTAGGCCAGCTTGGCACTTGATGTAATTCTC
CTTGGAATTTGCCCTTTTTGAGTTTGGATCTTGGTTCATTCTCAAGCCTCAGACAGTGGTTCAAAGTTTT
TTTCTTCCATTTCAGGTGTCGTGAGAAGGGCGAATTCGACCCAAGTTTGTACAAAAAAGCAGGCTCGCCA
CCATGGTGAGCAAGGGCGAGGAGCTGTTCACCGGGGTGGTGCCCATCCTGGTCGAGCTGGACGGCGACGT
AAACGGCCACAAGTTCAGCGTGAGGGGCGAGGGCGAGGGCGATGCCACCAACGGCAAGCTGACCCTGAAG
TTCATCTGCACCACCGGCAAGCTGCCCGTGCCCTGGCCCACCCTCGTGACCACCCTGAGCCACGGCGTGC
AGTGCTTCGCCCGCTACCCCGACCACATGAAGCAGCACGACTTCTTCAAGTCCGCCATGCCCGAAGGCTA
CGTCCAGGAGCGCACCATCTTCTTCAAGGACGACGGCACCTACAAGACCCGCGCCGAGGTGAAGTTCGAG
GGCGACACCCTAGTGAACCGCATCGAGCTGAAGGGCGTCGACTTCAAGGAGGACGGCAACATCCTGGGGC
ACAAGCTGGAGTACAACTTCAACAGCCACAACATCTATATCATGGCCGTCAAGCAGAAGAACGGCATCAA
GGTGAACTTCAAGATCCGCCACAACGTGGAGGACGGCAGCGTGCAGCTCGCCGACCACTACCAGCAGAAC
ACCCCCATCGGCGACGGCCCCGTGCTGCTGCCCGACAGCCACTACCTGAGCACCCAGTCCGTGCTGAGCA
AAGACCCCAACGAGAAGCGCGATCACATGGTCCTGCTGGAGTTCCGCACCGCCGCCGGGATCACTCTCGG
CATGGACGAGCTGTACAAGTAATACCACCCAGCTTTCTTGTACAAAGTGGTACGCGTGAATTCACTCCTC
AGGTGCAGGCTGCCTATCAGAAGGTGGTGGCTGGTGTGGCCAATGCCCTGGCTCACAAATACCACTGAGA
TCTTTTTCCCTCTGCCAAAAATTATGGGGACATCATGAAGCCCCTTGAGCATCTGACTTCTGGCTAATAA
AGGAAATTTATTTTCATTGCAATAGTGTGTTGGAATTTTTTGTGTCTCTCACTCGGAAGGACATATGGGA
GGGCAAATCATTTAAAACATCAGAATGAGTATTTGGTTTAGAGTTTGGCAACATATGCCCATATGCTGGC
TGCCATGAACAAAGGTTGGCTATAAAGAGGTCATCAGTATATGAAACAGCCCCCTGCTGTCCATTCCTTA
TTCCATAGAAAAGCCTTGACTTGAGGTTAGATTTTTTTTATATTTTGTTTTGTGTTATTTTTTTCTTTAA
CATCCCTAAAATTTTCCTTACATGTTTTACTAGCCAGATTTTTCCTCCTCTCCTGACTACTCCCAGTCAT
AGCTGTCCCTCTTCTCTTATGGAGATCCCTCGACCTGCAGCCCAAGCTTGGCGTAATCATGGTCATAGCT
GTTTCCTGTGTGAAATTGTTATCCGCTCACAATTCCACACAACATACGAGCCGGAAGCATAAAGTGTAAA
GCCTGGGGTGCCTAATGAGTGAGCTAACTCACATTAATTGCGTTGCGCTCACTGCCCGCTTTCCAGTCGG
GAAACCTGTCGTGCCAGCGGATCGACAGTACTAAGCTTGGTCTAATACCCAATCTCTCGTCTTATCCAGA
TGTTTTATACGCCTCTGGCCCGTGTCTCAAAATCTCTGATGTTACATTGCACAAGATAAAATAATATCAT
CATGAACAATAAAACTGTCTGCTTACATAAACAGTAATACAAGGGGTGTTATGAGCCATATTCAACGGGA
AACGTCGAGGCCGCGATTAAATTCCAACATGGATGCTGATTTATATGGGTATAAATGGGCTCGCGATAAT
GTCGGGCAATCAGGTGCGACAATCTATCGCTTGTATGGGAAGCCCGATGCGCCAGAGTTGTTTCTGAAAC
ATGGCAAAGGTAGCGTTGCCAATGATGTTACAGATGAGATGGTCAGACTAAACTGGCTGACGGAATTTAT
GCCTCTTCCGACCATCAAGCATTTTATCCGTACTCCTGATGATGCATGGTTACTCACCACTGCGATCCCC
GGAAAAACAGCATTCCAGGTATTAGAAGAATATCCTGATTCAGGTGAAAATATTGTTGATGCGCTGGCAG
TGTTCCTGCGCCGGTTGCATTCGATTCCTGTTTGTAATTGTCCTTTTAACAGCGATCGCGTATTTCGTCT
CGCTCAGGCGCAATCACGAATGAATAACGGTTTGGTTGATGCGAGTGATTTTGATGACGAGCGTAATGGC
TGGCCTGTTGAACAAGTCTGGAAAGAAATGCATAAACTTTTGCCATTCTCACCGGATTCAGTCGTCACTC
ATGGTGATTTCTCACTTGATAACCTTATTTTTGACGAGGGGAAATTAATAGGTTGTATTGATGTTGGACG
AGTCGGAATCGCAGACCGATACCAGGATCTTGCCATCCTATGGAACTGCCTCGGTGAGTTTTCTCCTTCA
TTACAGAAACGGCTTTTTCAAAAATATGGTATTGATAATCCTGATATGAATAAATTGCAGTTTCATTTGA
TGCTCGATGAGTTTTTCTAATCAGAATTGGTTAATTGGTTGTAACACTGGCAGAGCATTACGCTGACTTG
ACGGGACGGCGCAAGCTCATGACCAAAATCCCTTAACGTGAGTTACGCGTCGTTCCACTGAGCGTCAGAG
GTATCACTAGTATTACAGAGGTAAGTTATAACAGTCGCCTAACCC
