>Addgene plasmid #103684 | LSB-hsa-miR-627-3p | depositor partial sequence | sequence record 196417 | hsa-miR-627-3p target
AGTGAGTCTCAAAGAAAAGA
