>Addgene plasmid #103684 | LSB-hsa-miR-627-3p | addgene partial sequence | sequence record 241237 | mKate2-F 5'-ACCCGCTAAGAACCTCAAGA-3'
GAATCAAGGAGGCCGACAAAGAGACATACGTCGAGCAGCACGAGGTGGCTGTGGCCAGATACTGCGACCT
CCCTAGCAAACTGGGGCACAAACTTAATTGAGAATTCTACCACCCAGCTTTCTTGTACAAAGTGGTACGT
CTCAAGACCAGAGGTCTCTGCTTTCAACTGGAGTGAGTCTCAAAGAAAAGAAGTGAGTCTCAAAGAAAAG
AAGTGAGTCTCAAAGAAAAGAAGTGAGTCTCAAAGAAAAGACAACCAGAAGAGACCTGTGCTTCACTCCT
CAGGTGCAGGCTGCCTATCAGAAGGTGGTGGCTGGTGTGGCCAATGCCCTGGCTCACAAATACCACTGAG
ATCTTTTTCCCTCTGCCAAAAATTATGGGGACATCATGAAGCCCCTTGAGCATCTGACTTCTGGCTAATA
AAGGAAATTTATTTTCATTGCAATAGTGTGTTGGAATTTTTTGTGTCTCTCACTCGGAAGGACATATGGG
AGGGCAAATCATTTAAAACATCAGAATGAGTATTTGGTTTAGAGTTTGGCAACATATGCCCATATGCTGG
CTGCCATGAACAAAGGTTGGCTATAAAGAGGTCATCAGTATATGAAACAGCCCCCTGCTGTCCATTCCTT
ATTCCATAGAAAAGCCTTGACTTGAGGTTAGATTTTTTTTATATTTTGTTTTGTGTTATTTTTTTCTTTA
ACATCCCTAAAATTTTCCTTACATGTTTTACTAGCCAGATTTTTCCTCCTCTCCTGACTACTCCCAGTCA
TAGCTGTCCCTCTTCTCTTATGGAGATCCCGAGCGGTGCGTTTTTATGCTTGTAGTATTGTATAATGTTT
TTAAGATCCAAGCTTCTGACCTCTTCTCTTCCTCCCACAGGGCCTCGAGACAATTGCATCGATGGTACCA
GTGAAAGTCTGCAATGAATTCGAGTTGGCGCGCCTGTCATTCTAAATCTCTCTTTCAGC
